Addgene plasmid #224173: AiP13738 - pAAV-AiE0743m_3xC2-minBG-tdTomato-WPRE3-BGHpA (Alias: CN3738)
Purpose: AiE0743m_3xC2 is an enhancer sequence, designed to drive AAV-mediated transgene expression in striatal cholinergic neurons
Depositing lab: Allen Institute for Brain Science & Jonathan Ting. Depositing organization: Allen Institute. Publication: Enhancer AAV toolbox for accessing and perturbing striatal cell types and circuits. Hunker AC, Wirthlin ME, Gill G, Johansen NJ, Hooper M, Omstead V, Vargas S, Lerma MN, Taskin N, Weed N, Laird WD, Bishaw YM, Bendrick JL, Gore BB, Ben-Simon Y, Opitz-Araya X, Martinez RA, Way SW, Thyagarajan B, Otto S, Sanchez REA, Alexander JR, Amaya A, Amster A, Arbuckle J, Ayala A, Baker PM, Barcelli T, Barta S, Bertagnolli D, Bielstein C, Bishwakarma P, Bowlus J, Boyer G, Brouner K, Casian B, Casper T, Chakka AB, Chakrabarty R, Chong P, Clark M, Colbert K, Daniel S, Dawe T, Departee M, DiValentin P, Donadio NP, Dotson NI, Dwivedi D, Egdorf T, Fliss T, Gary A, Goldy J, Grasso C, Groce EL, Gudsnuk K, Han W, Haradon Z, Hastings S, Helback O, Ho WV, Huang C, Johnson T, Jones DL, Juneau Z, Kenney J, Leibly M, Li S, Liang E, Loeffler H, Lusk NA, Madigan Z, Malloy J, Malone J, McCue R, Melchor J, Mich JK, Moosman S, Morin E, Naidoo R, Newman D, Ngo K, Nguyen K, Oster AL, Ouellette B, Oyama AA, Pena N, Pham T, Phillips E, Pom C, Potekhina L, Ransford S, Ray PL, Reding M, Rette DF, Reynoldson C, Rimorin C, Sigler AR, Rocha DB, Ronellenfitch K, Ruiz A, Sawyer L, Sevigny JP, Shapovalova NV, Shepard N, Shulga L, Soliman S, Staats B, Taormina MJ, Tieu M, Wang Y, Wilkes J, Wood T, Zhou T, Williford A, Dee N, Mollenkopf T, Ng L, Esposito L, Kalmbach BE, Yao S, Ariza J, Collman F, Mufti S, Smith K, Waters J, Ersing I, Patrick M, Zeng H, Lein ES, Kojima Y, Horwitz G, Owen SF, Levi BP, Daigle TL, Tasic B, Bakken TE, Ting JT. Neuron. 2025 May 21;113(10):1507-1524.e17. doi: 10.1016/j.neuron.2025.04.035. PubMed 40403704.
Backbone
  Vector backbone: rAAV
  Vector type: AAV
Growth in bacteria
  Bacterial resistance: Ampicillin, 100 μg/mL
  Growth temperature: 30°C
  Growth strain: NEB Stable
  Copy number: High Copy
Gene/Insert
  Gene/Insert name: tdTomato
  Species: Synthetic
  Cloning method: Restriction Enzyme; 5′ cloning site unknown (unknown if destroyed)
Terms and licenses: Academic/Nonprofit Terms; Industry Terms: Not Available to Industry
Depositor comments: Allen Institute plasmid alias: CN3738 . This work supported by NIH BRAIN Initiative grant UF1MH128339.
How to cite: AiP13738 - pAAV-AiE0743m_3xC2-minBG-tdTomato-WPRE3-BGHpA (Alias: CN3738) was a gift from Allen Institute for Brain Science & Jonathan Ting (Addgene plasmid # 224173 ; http://n2t.net/addgene:224173 ; RRID:Addgene_224173) For viral preps, please replace (Addgene plasmid # 224173) in the above sentence with: (Addgene viral prep # 224173-AAV2)
