[The description below was written by a language model from this plasmid's Addgene catalogue record and pLannotate feature annotations shown in this document.]
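Description:
AiP13738 - pAAV-AiE0743m_3xC2-minBG-tdTomato-WPRE3-BGHpA (alias CN3738) is a 5,677 nt recombinant AAV transfer plasmid built to deliver an enhancer-driven fluorescent reporter to the brain. It is maintained in bacteria through a high-copy ColE1/pUC-type origin and selected with ampicillin via the bla gene under its own promoter. The backbone also carries an f1 phage origin and small remnants of the pBR322 bom and rop regions. The expression cassette lies between AAV2 inverted terminal repeats, which are the cis elements needed for replication and packaging of the genome into AAV capsids. The annotation finds a complete ITR downstream of the cassette but only short ITR fragments at the upstream end. The record lists a recombination-deficient strain as the propagation host, a common choice for repeat-containing ITR plasmids.

The payload is tdTomato, a tandem-dimer red fluorescent protein derived from DsRed with mammalian codon optimisation. It is followed by WPRE3, which the annotation detects as two WPRE fragments, consistent with a shortened form of the woodchuck post-transcriptional element that boosts transcript expression. A bovine growth hormone polyadenylation signal terminates the transcript. The region upstream of tdTomato is not annotated in the feature table. From the construct name and stated purpose, it should hold the AiE0743m_3xC2 enhancer and a minimal promoter designated minBG. The name suggests a triplicated core of the enhancer and a beta-globin minimal promoter, but the record does not spell out either. The enhancer is designed to restrict AAV-mediated transgene expression to striatal cholinergic neurons, so the construct serves to label and visualise this cell type as part of an enhancer AAV toolbox for striatal cell types and circuits.
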