Features (pLannotate 1.2.2; 14 found; start..end, strand, type, name):
     12..39      +  repeat_region  AAV2 ITR (fragment): inverted terminal repeat of adeno-associated virus serotype 2 inverted
     68..95      +  repeat_region  AAV2 ITR (fragment): inverted terminal repeat of adeno-associated virus serotype 2 inverted
    984..2413    +  CDS            tdTomato (fragment): tandem dimeric (pseudo-monomeric) derivative of DsRed (Shaner et al., 2004) mammalian codon-optimized
   2451..2608    +  misc_feature   WPRE (fragment): woodchuck hepatitis virus posttranscriptional regulatory element
   2614..2694    +  misc_feature   WPRE (fragment): woodchuck hepatitis virus posttranscriptional regulatory element
   2711..2822    +  polyA_signal   bGH poly(A) signal: bovine growth hormone polyadenylation signal
   2940..3080    +  repeat_region  AAV2 ITR: inverted terminal repeat of adeno-associated virus serotype 2 inverted
   3085..3136    -  misc_feature   bom (fragment): basis of mobility region from pBR322
   3155..3610    +  rep_origin     f1 ori (sequence partly withheld): f1 bacteriophage origin of replication; arrow indicates direction of (+) strand synthesis
   3611..3660    -  misc_feature   bom (fragment): basis of mobility region from pBR322
   3762..3797    -  CDS            rop (fragment): Rop protein, which maintains plasmids at low copy number; rop
   3892..3996    +  promoter       AmpR promoter: bla
   3997..4857    +  CDS            AmpR: β-lactamase; bla; confers resistance to ampicillin, carbenicillin, and related antibiotics
   5028..5616    +  rep_origin     ori: high-copy-number ColE1/pMB1/pBR322/pUC origin of replication
>Addgene plasmid #224173 | AiP13738 - pAAV-AiE0743m_3xC2-minBG-tdTomato-WPRE3-BGHpA (Alias: CN3738) | addgene full sequence | sequence record 446914 | Addgene NGS Result
CCTGCAGGCAGCTGCGCGCTCGCTCGCTCACTGAGGCCGCCCGGGCGTCGGGCGACCTTTGGTCGCCCGG
CCTCAGTGAGCGAGCGAGCGCGCAGAGAGGGAGTGGCCAACTCCATCACTAGGGGTTCCTGCGGCCGCAC
GCGTAGCAGCAGCTAGTAGTACATACAAAGAAATAGAAAACATGAAGACCAGGGGAGTTTAATTATATGG
TTGCAAAAATGGTTCAACATTGCAAAGTTGTTAATACTCAGTGGATGGGGAGGGAGCTGTGCAATTATCT
CCACAGGTACAGAAAAGGCACTTAGTAAAATGTAGCCAACTCTTTGGCTTCTAAAAAAGGAGAAAATGGT
TTACAAAAACAAGCCTCCCTGGATGCTTCCTTAATTTGTTCTTAGCAGCAGCTAGTAGTACATACAAAGA
AATAGAAAACATGAAGACCAGGGGAGTTTAATTATATGGTTGCAAAAATGGTTCAACATTGCAAAGTTGT
TAATACTCAGTGGATGGGGAGGGAGCTGTGCAATTATCTCCACAGGTACAGAAAAGGCACTTAGTAAAAT
GTAGCCAACTCTTTGGCTTCTAAAAAAGGAGAAAATGGTTTACAAAAACAAGCCTCCCTGGATGCTTCCT
TAATTTGTTCTTAGCAGCAGCTAGTAGTACATACAAAGAAATAGAAAACATGAAGACCAGGGGAGTTTAA
TTATATGGTTGCAAAAATGGTTCAACATTGCAAAGTTGTTAATACTCAGTGGATGGGGAGGGAGCTGTGC
AATTATCTCCACAGGTACAGAAAAGGCACTTAGTAAAATGTAGCCAACTCTTTGGCTTCTAAAAAAGGAG
AAAATGGTTTACAAAAACAAGCCTCCCTGGATGCTTCCTTAATTTGTTCTTGAGCTCGGGCTGGGCATAA
AAGTCAGGGCAGAGCCATCTATTGCTTACATTTGCTTCTGGGATCCAGATCTTTCGAAGCTAGCGGCGCC
ACCATGGTGAGCAAGGGCGAGGAGGTCATCAAAGAGTTCATGCGCTTCAAGGTGCGCATGGAGGGCTCCA
TGAACGGCCACGAGTTCGAGATCGAGGGCGAGGGCGAGGGCCGCCCCTACGAGGGCACCCAGACCGCCAA
GCTGAAGGTGACCAAGGGCGGCCCCCTGCCCTTCGCCTGGGACATCCTGTCCCCCCAGTTCATGTACGGC
TCCAAGGCGTACGTGAAGCACCCCGCCGACATCCCCGATTACAAGAAGCTGTCCTTCCCCGAGGGCTTCA
AGTGGGAGCGCGTGATGAACTTCGAGGACGGCGGTCTGGTGACCGTGACCCAGGACTCCTCCCTGCAGGA
CGGCACGCTGATCTACAAGGTGAAGATGCGCGGCACCAACTTCCCCCCCGACGGCCCCGTAATGCAGAAG
AAGACCATGGGCTGGGAGGCCTCCACCGAGCGCCTGTACCCCCGCGACGGCGTGCTGAAGGGCGAGATCC
ACCAGGCCCTGAAGCTGAAGGACGGCGGCCACTACCTGGTGGAGTTCAAGACCATCTACATGGCCAAGAA
GCCCGTGCAACTGCCCGGCTACTACTACGTGGACACCAAGCTGGACATCACCTCCCACAACGAGGACTAC
ACCATCGTGGAACAGTACGAGCGCTCCGAGGGCCGCCACCACCTGTTCCTGGGGCATGGCATCGGCAGCA
CCGGCAGCGGCAGCTCCGGCACCGCCTCCTCCGAGGACAACAACATGGCCGTCATCAAAGAGTTCATGCG
CTTCAAGGTGCGCATGGAGGGCTCCATGAACGGCCACGAGTTCGAGATCGAGGGCGAGGGCGAGGGCCGC
CCCTACGAGGGCACCCAGACCGCCAAGCTGAAGGTGACCAAGGGCGGCCCCCTGCCCTTCGCCTGGGACA
TCCTGTCCCCCCAGTTCATGTACGGCTCCAAGGCGTACGTGAAGCACCCCGCCGACATCCCCGATTACAA
GAAGCTGTCCTTCCCCGAGGGCTTCAAGTGGGAGCGCGTGATGAACTTCGAGGACGGCGGTCTGGTGACC
GTGACCCAGGACTCCTCCCTGCAGGACGGCACGCTGATCTACAAGGTGAAGATGCGCGGCACCAACTTCC
CCCCCGACGGCCCCGTAATGCAGAAGAAGACCATGGGCTGGGAGGCCTCCACCGAGCGCCTGTACCCCCG
CGACGGCGTGCTGAAGGGCGAGATCCACCAGGCCCTGAAGCTGAAGGACGGCGGCCACTACCTGGTGGAG
TTCAAGACCATCTACATGGCCAAGAAGCCCGTGCAACTGCCCGGCTACTACTACGTGGACACCAAGCTGG
ACATCACCTCCCACAACGAGGACTACACCATCGTGGAACAGTACGAGCGCTCCGAGGGCCGCCACCACCT
GTTCCTGTACGGCATGGACGAGCTGTACAAGTAAGTCGACGGCGCGCCGCGGCCGCGAATTCGATATCAT
AATCAACCTCTGGATTACAAAATTTGTGAAAGATTGACTGGTATTCTTAACTATGTTGCTCCTTTTACGC
TATGTGGATACGCTGCTTTAATGCCTTTGTATCATGCTATTGCTTCCCGTATGGCTTTCATTTTCTCCTC
CTTGTATAAATCCTGGTTAGTTCTTGCCACGGCGGAACTCATCGCCGCCTGCCTTGCCCGCTGCTGGACA
GGGGCTCGGCTGTTGGGCACTGACAATTCCGTGGCTCGAGAGATCTTCGACTGTGCCTTCTAGTTGCCAG
CCATCTGTTGTTTGCCCCTCCCCCGTGCCTTCCTTGACCCTGGAAGGTGCCACTCCCACTGTCCTTTCCT
AATAAAATGAGGAAATTGCATCGCATTGTCTGAGTAGGTGTCATTCTATTCTGGGGGGTGGGGTGGGGCA
GGACAGCAAGGGGGAGGATTGGGAAGACAATAGCAGGCATGAGATCTCACGTGCGGACCGAGCGGCCGCA
GGAACCCCTAGTGATGGAGTTGGCCACTCCCTCTCTGCGCGCTCGCTCGCTCACTGAGGCCGGGCGACCA
AAGGTCGCCCGACGCCCGGGCTTTGCCCGGGCGGCCTCAGTGAGCGAGCGAGCGCGCAGCTGCCTGCAGG
GGCGCCTGATGCGGTATTTTCTCCTTACGCATCTGTGCGGTATTTCACACCGCATA
[95 nt withheld, positions 3137-3231]
T
[46 nt withheld, positions 3233-3278]
C
[141 nt withheld, positions 3280-3420]
CCTTTGACGTTGGAGTCCACGTTCTTT
[37 nt withheld, positions 3448-3484]
ACTCTATCTCGGGCTATTCTTTTGATTTATAAGGGATTTTGCCGATTTCGGTCTATTGGTTAAAAAATGA
GCTGATTTAACAAAAATTTAACGCGAATTTTAACAAAATATTAACGTTTACAATTTTATGGTGCACTCTC
AGTACAATCTGCTCTGATGCCGCATAGTTAAGCCAGCCCCGACACCCGCCAACACCCGCTGACGCGCCCT
GACGGGCTTGTCTGCTCCCGGCATCCGCTTACAGACAAGCTGTGACCGTCTCCGGGAGCTGCATGTGTCA
GAGGTTTTCACCGTCATCACCGAAACGCGCGAGACGAAAGGGCCTCGTGATACGCCTATTTTTATAGGTT
AATGTCATGATAATAATGGTTTCTTAGACGTCAGGTGGCACTTTTCGGGGAAATGTGCGCGGAACCCCTA
TTTGTTTATTTTTCTAAATACATTCAAATATGTATCCGCTCATGAGACAATAACCCTGATAAATGCTTCA
ATAATATTGAAAAAGGAAGAGTATGAGTATTCAACATTTCCGTGTCGCCCTTATTCCCTTTTTTGCGGCA
TTTTGCCTTCCTGTTTTTGCTCACCCAGAAACGCTGGTGAAAGTAAAAGATGCTGAAGATCAGTTGGGTG
CACGAGTGGGTTACATCGAACTGGATCTCAACAGCGGTAAGATCCTTGAGAGTTTTCGCCCCGAAGAACG
TTTTCCAATGATGAGCACTTTTAAAGTTCTGCTATGTGGCGCGGTATTATCCCGTATTGACGCCGGGCAA
GAGCAACTCGGTCGCCGCATACACTATTCTCAGAATGACTTGGTTGAGTACTCACCAGTCACAGAAAAGC
ATCTTACGGATGGCATGACAGTAAGAGAATTATGCAGTGCTGCCATAACCATGAGTGATAACACTGCGGC
CAACTTACTTCTGACAACGATCGGAGGACCGAAGGAGCTAACCGCTTTTTTGCACAACATGGGGGATCAT
GTAACTCGCCTTGATCGTTGGGAACCGGAGCTGAATGAAGCCATACCAAACGACGAGCGTGACACCACGA
TGCCTGTAGCAATGGCAACAACGTTGCGCAAACTATTAACTGGCGAACTACTTACTCTAGCTTCCCGGCA
ACAATTAATAGACTGGATGGAGGCGGATAAAGTTGCAGGACCACTTCTGCGCTCGGCCCTTCCGGCTGGC
TGGTTTATTGCTGATAAATCTGGAGCCGGTGAGCGTGGGTCTCGCGGTATCATTGCAGCACTGGGGCCAG
ATGGTAAGCCCTCCCGTATCGTAGTTATCTACACGACGGGGAGTCAGGCAACTATGGATGAACGAAATAG
ACAGATCGCTGAGATAGGTGCCTCACTGATTAAGCATTGGTAACTGTCAGACCAAGTTTACTCATATATA
CTTTAGATTGATTTAAAACTTCATTTTTAATTTAAAAGGATCTAGGTGAAGATCCTTTTTGATAATCTCA
TGACCAAAATCCCTTAACGTGAGTTTTCGTTCCACTGAGCGTCAGACCCCGTAGAAAAGATCAAAGGATC
TTCTTGAGATCCTTTTTTTCTGCGCGTAATCTGCTGCTTGCAAACAAAAAAACCACCGCTACCAGCGGTG
GTTTGTTTGCCGGATCAAGAGCTACCAACTCTTTTTCCGAAGGTAACTGGCTTCAGCAGAGCGCAGATAC
CAAATACTGTTCTTCTAGTGTAGCCGTAGTTAGGCCACCACTTCAAGAACTCTGTAGCACCGCCTACATA
CCTCGCTCTGCTAATCCTGTTACCAGTGGCTGCTGCCAGTGGCGATAAGTCGTGTCTTACCGGGTTGGAC
TCAAGACGATAGTTACCGGATAAGGCGCAGCGGTCGGGCTGAACGGGGGGTTCGTGCACACAGCCCAGCT
TGGAGCGAACGACCTACACCGAACTGAGATACCTACAGCGTGAGCTATGAGAAAGCGCCACGCTTCCCGA
AGGGAGAAAGGCGGACAGGTATCCGGTAAGCGGCAGGGTCGGAACAGGAGAGCGCACGAGGGAGCTTCCA
GGGGGAAACGCCTGGTATCTTTATAGTCCTGTCGGGTTTCGCCACCTCTGACTTGAGCGTCGATTTTTGT
GATGCTCGTCAGGGGGGCGGAGCCTATGGAAAAACGCCAGCAACGCGGCCTTTTTACGGTTCCTGGCCTT
TTGCTGGCCTTTTGCTCACATGT
